>Addgene plasmid #214446 | pMIA3-Keppel | addgene full sequence | sequence record 431687 | Addgene NGS Result
CCGGCCAGATCTGAGCTCGCGGCCGCGATATCGCTAGCGAGGGCCTATTTCCCATGATTCCTTCATATTT
GCATATACGATACAAGGCTGTTAGAGAGATAATTGGAATTAATTTGACTGTAAACACAAAGATATTAGTA
CAAAATACGTGACGTAGAAAGTAATAATTTCTTGGGTAGTTTGCAGTTTTAAAATTATGTTTTAAAATGG
ACTATCATATGCTTACCGTAACTTGAAAGTATTTCGATTTCTTGGCTTTATATATCTTGTGGAAAGGACG
AAACACCGACGATGTAACCCATAATGCGTTTTAGAGCTAGAAATAGCAAGTTAAAATAAGGCTAGTCCGT
TATCAACTTGAAAAAGTGGCACCGAGTCGGTGCTTTTTTGTTTTAGAGCTAGAAATAGCAAGTTAAAATA
AGGCTAGTCCGTTTTTAGCGCGTGCGCCAATTCTGCAGACAAATGGCTCTAGATTCACTCGAGGTGCCCG
TCAGTGGGCAGAGCGCACATCGCCCACAGTCCCCGAGAAGTTGGGGGGAGGGGTCGGCAATTGAACCGGT
GCCTAGAGAAGGTGGCGCGGGGTAAACTGGGAAAGTGATGTCGTGTACTGGCTCCGCCTTTTTCCCGAGG
GTGGGGGAGAACCGTATATAAGTGCAGTAGTCGCCGTGAACGTTCTTTTTCGCAACGGGTTTGCCGCCAG
AACACAGGTAAGTGCCGTGTGTGGTTCCCGCGGGCCTGGCCTCTTTACGGGTTATGGCCCTTGCGTGCCT
TGAATTACTTCCACCTGGCTGCAGTACGTGATTCTTGATCCCGAGCTTCGGGTTGGAAGTGGGTGGGAGA
GTTCGAGGCCTTGCGCTTAAGGAGCCCCTTCGCCTCGTGCTTGAGTTGAGGCCTGGCCTGGGCGCTGGGG
CCGCCGCGTGCGAATCTGGTGGCACCTTCGCGCCTGTCTCGCTGCTTTCGATAAGTCTCTAGCCATTTAA
AATTTTTGATGACCTGCTGCGACGCTTTTTTTCTGGCAAGATAGTCTTGTAAATGCGGGCCAAGATCTGC
ACACTGGTATTTCGGTTTTTGGGGCCGCGGGCGGCGACGGGGCCCGTGCGTCCCAGCGCACATGTTCGGC
GAGGCGGGGCCTGCGAGCGCGGCCACCGAGAATCGGACGGGGGTAGTCTCAAGCTGGCCGGCCTGCTCTG
GTGCCTGGCCTCGCGCCGCCGTGTATCGCCCCGCCCTGGGCGGCAAGGCTGGCCCGGTCGGCACCAGTTG
CGTGAGCGGAAAGATGGCCGCTTCCCGGCCCTGCTGCAGGGAGCTCAAAATGGAGGACGCGGCGCTCGGG
AGAGCGGGCGGGTGAGTCACCCACACAAAGGAAAAGGGCCTTTCCGTCCTCAGCCGTCGCTTCATGTGAC
TCCACGGAGTACCGGGCGCCGTCCAGGCACCTCGATTAGTTCTCGAGCTTTTGGAGTACGTCGTCTTTAG
GTTGGGGGGAGGGGTTTTATGCGATGGAGTTTCCCCACACTGAGTGGGTGGAGACTGAAGTTAGGCCAGC
TTGGCACTTGATGTAATTCTCCTTGGAATTTGCCCTTTTTGAGTTTGGATCTTGGTTCATTCTCAAGCCT
CAGACAGTGGTTCAAAGTTTTTTTCTTCCATTTCAGGTGTCGTGAGGATAATCACTTTTTTTCAGGTTGG
ACCGGTGCCACCATGGACTATAAGGACCACGACGGAGACTACAAGGATCATGATATTGATTACAAAGACG
ATGACGATAAGATGGCCCCAAAGAAGAAGCGGAAGGTCGGTATCCACGGAGTCCCAGCAGCCGACAAGAA
GTACAGCATCGGCCTGGACATCGGCACCAACTCTGTGGGCTGGGCCGTGATCACCGACGAGTACAAGGTG
CCCAGCAAGAAATTCAAGGTGCTGGGCAACACCGACCGGCACAGCATCAAGAAGAACCTGATCGGAGCCC
TGCTGTTCGACAGCGGCGAAACAGCCGAGGCCACCCGGCTGAAGAGAACCGCCAGAAGAAGATACACCAG
ACGGAAGAACCGGATCTGCTATCTGCAAGAGATCTTCAGCAACGAGATGGCCAAGGTGGACGACAGCTTC
TTCCACAGACTGGAAGAGTCCTTCCTGGTGGAAGAGGATAAGAAGCACGAGCGGCACCCCATCTTCGGCA
ACATCGTGGACGAGGTGGCCTACCACGAGAAGTACCCCACCATCTACCACCTGAGAAAGAAACTGGTGGA
CAGCACCGACAAGGCCGACCTGCGGCTGATCTATCTGGCCCTGGCCCACATGATCAAGTTCCGGGGCCAC
TTCCTGATCGAGGGCGACCTGAACCCCGACAACAGCGACGTGGACAAGCTGTTCATCCAGCTGGTGCAGA
CCTACAACCAGCTGTTCGAGGAAAACCCCATCAACGCCAGCGGCGTGGACGCCAAGGCCATCCTGTCTGC
CAGACTGAGCAAGAGCAGACGGCTGGAAAATCTGATCGCCCAGCTGCCCGGCGAGAAGAAGAATGGCCTG
TTCGGAAACCTGATTGCCCTGAGCCTGGGCCTGACCCCCAACTTCAAGAGCAACTTCGACCTGGCCGAGG
ATGCCAAACTGCAGCTGAGCAAGGACACCTACGACGACGACCTGGACAACCTGCTGGCCCAGATCGGCGA
CCAGTACGCCGACCTGTTTCTGGCCGCCAAGAACCTGTCCGACGCCATCCTGCTGAGCGACATCCTGAGA
GTGAACACCGAGATCACCAAGGCCCCCCTGAGCGCCTCTATGATCAAGAGATACGACGAGCACCACCAGG
ACCTGACCCTGCTGAAAGCTCTCGTGCGGCAGCAGCTGCCTGAGAAGTACAAAGAGATTTTCTTCGACCA
GAGCAAGAACGGCTACGCCGGCTACATTGACGGCGGAGCCAGCCAGGAAGAGTTCTACAAGTTCATCAAG
CCCATCCTGGAAAAGATGGACGGCACCGAGGAACTGCTCGTGAAGCTGAACAGAGAGGACCTGCTGCGGA
AGCAGCGGACCTTCGACAACGGCAGCATCCCCCACCAGATCCACCTGGGAGAGCTGCACGCCATTCTGCG
GCGGCAGGAAGATTTTTACCCATTCCTGAAGGACAACCGGGAAAAGATCGAGAAGATCCTGACCTTCCGC
ATCCCCTACTACGTGGGCCCTCTGGCCAGGGGAAACAGCAGATTCGCCTGGATGACCAGAAAGAGCGAGG
AAACCATCACCCCCTGGAACTTCGAGGAAGTGGTGGACAAGGGCGCTTCCGCCCAGAGCTTCATCGAGCG
GATGACCAACTTCGATAAGAACCTGCCCAACGAGAAGGTGCTGCCCAAGCACAGCCTGCTGTACGAGTAC
TTCACCGTGTATAACGAGCTGACCAAAGTGAAATACGTGACCGAGGGAATGAGAAAGCCCGCCTTCCTGA
GCGGCGAGCAGAAAAAGGCCATCGTGGACCTGCTGTTCAAGACCAACCGGAAAGTGACCGTGAAGCAGCT
GAAAGAGGACTACTTCAAGAAAATCGAGTGCTTCGACTCCGTGGAAATCTCCGGCGTGGAAGATCGGTTC
AACGCCTCCCTGGGCACATACCACGATCTGCTGAAAATTATCAAGGACAAGGACTTCCTGGACAATGAGG
AAAACGAGGACATTCTGGAAGATATCGTGCTGACCCTGACACTGTTTGAGGACAGAGAGATGATCGAGGA
ACGGCTGAAAACCTATGCCCACCTGTTCGACGACAAAGTGATGAAGCAGCTGAAGCGGCGGAGATACACC
GGCTGGGGCAGGCTGAGCCGGAAGCTGATCAACGGCATCCGGGACAAGCAGTCCGGCAAGACAATCCTGG
ATTTCCTGAAGTCCGACGGCTTCGCCAACAGAAACTTCATGCAGCTGATCCACGACGACAGCCTGACCTT
TAAAGAGGACATCCAGAAAGCCCAGGTGTCCGGCCAGGGCGATAGCCTGCACGAGCACATTGCCAATCTG
GCCGGCAGCCCCGCCATTAAGAAGGGCATCCTGCAGACAGTGAAGGTGGTGGACGAGCTCGTGAAAGTGA
TGGGCCGGCACAAGCCCGAGAACATCGTGATCGAAATGGCCAGAGAGAACCAGACCACCCAGAAGGGACA
GAAGAACAGCCGCGAGAGAATGAAGCGGATCGAAGAGGGCATCAAAGAGCTGGGCAGCCAGATCCTGAAA
GAACACCCCGTGGAAAACACCCAGCTGCAGAACGAGAAGCTGTACCTGTACTACCTGCAGAATGGGCGGG
ATATGTACGTGGACCAGGAACTGGACATCAACCGGCTGTCCGACTACGATGTGGACCATATCGTGCCTCA
GAGCTTTCTGGCCGACGACTCCATCGACAACAAGGTGCTGACCAGAAGCGACAAGAACCGGGGCAAGAGC
GACAACGTGCCCTCCGAAGAGGTCGTGAAGAAGATGAAGAACTACTGGCGGCAGCTGCTGAACGCCAAGC
TGATTACCCAGAGAAAGTTCGACAATCTGACCAAGGCCGAGAGAGGCGGCCTGAGCGAACTGGATAAGGC
CGGCTTCATCAAGAGACAGCTGGTGGAAACCCGGCAGATCACAAAGCACGTGGCACAGATCCTGGACTCC
CGGATGAACACTAAGTACGACGAGAATGACAAGCTGATCCGGGAAGTGAAAGTGATCACCCTGAAGTCCA
AGCTGGTGTCCGATTTCCGGAAGGATTTCCAGTTTTACAAAGTGCGCGAGATCAACAACTACCACCACGC
CCACGACGCCTACCTGAACGCCGTCGTGGGAACCGCCCTGATCAAAAAGTACCCTGCCCTGGAAAGCGAG
TTCGTGTACGGCGACTACAAGGTGTACGACGTGCGGAAGATGATCGCCAAGAGCGAGCAGGAAATCGGCA
AGGCTACCGCCAAGTACTTCTTCTACAGCAACATCATGAACTTTTTCAAGACCGAGATTACCCTGGCCAA
CGGCGAGATCCGGAAGGCCCCTCTGATCGAGACAAACGGCGAAACCGGGGAGATCGTGTGGGATAAGGGC
CGGGATTTTGCCACCGTGCGGAAAGTGCTGAGCATGCCCCAAGTGAATATCGTGAAAAAGACCGAGGTGC
AGACAGGCGGCTTCAGCAAAGAGTCTATCCTGCCCAAGAGGAACAGCGATAAGCTGATCGCCAGAAAGAA
GGACTGGGACCCTAAGAAGTACGGCGGCTTCGACAGCCCCACCGTGGCCTATTCTGTGCTGGTGGTGGCC
AAAGTGGAAAAGGGCAAGTCCAAGAAACTGAAGAGTGTGAAAGAGCTGCTGGGGATCACCATCATGGAAA
GAAGCAGCTTCGAGAAGAATCCCATCGACTTTCTGGAAGCCAAGGGCTACAAAGAAGTGAAAAAGGACCT
GATCATCAAGCTGCCTAAGTACTCCCTGTTCGAGCTGGAAAACGGCCGGAAGAGAATGCTGGCCTCTGCC
GGCGAACTGCAGAAGGGAAACGAACTGGCCCTGCCCTCCAAATATGTGAACTTCCTGTACCTGGCCAGCC
ACTATGAGAAGCTGAAGGGCTCCCCCGAGGATAATGAGCAGAAACAGCTGTTTGTGGAACAGCACAAGCA
CTACCTGGACGAGATCATCGAGCAGATCAGCGAGTTCTCCAAGAGAGTGATCCTGGCCGACGCTAATCTG
GACAAAGTGCTGTCCGCCTACAACAAGCACCGGGATAAGCCCATCAGAGAGCAGGCCGAGAATATCATCC
ACCTGTTTACCCTGACCAATCTGGGAGCCCCTGCCGCCTTCAAGTACTTTGACACCACCATCGACCGGAA
GAGGTACACCAGCACCAAAGAGGTGCTGGACGCCACCCTGATCCACCAGAGCATCACCGGCCTGTACGAG
ACACGGATCGACCTGTCTCAGCTGGGAGGCGACAGCCCCAAGAAGAAGAGAAAGGTGGAGGCCAGCGGAA
GCGGAGCCACTAACTTCTCCCTGTTGAAACAAGCAGGGGATGTCGAAGAGAATCCCGGGCCAATGGTGTC
TAAGGGCGAGGAGCTGATCAAGGAAAATATGCGTATGAAGGTGGTCATGGAAGGTTCGGTCAACGGCCAC
CAATTCAAATGCACAGGTGAAGGAGAAGGCAATCCGTACATGGGAACTCAAACCATGAGGATCAAAGTCA
TCGAGGGAGGACCCCTGCCATTTGCCTTTGACATTCTTGCCACGTCGTTCATGTATGGCAGCCGTACTTT
TATCAAGTACCCGAAAGGCATTCCTGATTTCTTTAAACAGTCCTTTCCTGAGGGTTTTACTTGGGAAAGA
GTTACGAGATACGAAGATGGTGGAGTCGTCACCGTCATGCAGGACACCAGCCTTGAGGATGGCTGTCTCG
TTTACCACGTCCAAGTCAGAGGGGTAAACTTTCCCTCCAATGGTCCCGTGATGCAGAAAAAGACCAAGGG
TTGGGAGCCTAATACAGAGATGATGTATCCAGCAGATGGTGGTCTGAGGGGATACACTCATATGGCACTG
AAAGTTGATGGTGGTGGCCATCTGTCTTGCTCTTTCGTAACAACTTACAGGTCAAAAAAGACCGTCGGGA
ACATCAAGATGCCCGGTATCCATGCCGTTGATCACCGCCTGGAAAGGTTAGAGGAAAGTGACAATGAAAT
GTTCGTAGTACAACGCGAACACGCAGTTGCCAAGTTCGCCGGGCTTGGTGGTGGGATGGACGAGCTGTAC
AAGGGAAGCGGAGCCACTAACTTCTCCCTGTTGAAACAAGCAGGGGATGTCGAAGAGAATCCCGGGCCAA
TGACTGCCATGGAGGAGTCACAGTCGGATATCAGCCTCAAGAGAGCGCTGCCCACCTGCACAAGCGCCTC
TCCCCCGCAAAAGAAAAAACCACTTGATGGAGAGTATTTCACCCTCAAGATCCGCGGGCGTAAACGCTTC
GAGATGTTCCGGGAGCTGAATGAGGCCTTAGAGTTAAAGGATGCCCATGCTACAGAGGAGTCTGGAGACA
GCAGGGCTCACTCCAGCTACCTGAAGACCAAGAAGGGCCAGTCTACTTCCCGCCATAAAAAAACAATGGT
CAAGAAAGTGGGGCCTGACTCAGACTGATAAGAATTCCTAGAGCTCGCTGATCAGCCTCGACTGTGCCTT
CTAGTTGCCAGCCATCTGTTGTTTGCCCCTCCCCCGTGCCTTCCTTGACCCTGGAAGGTGCCACTCCCAC
TGTCCTTTCCTAATAAAATGAGGAAATTGCATCGCATTGTCTGAGTAGGTGTCATTCTATTCTGGGGGGT
GGGGTGGGGCAGGACAGCAAGGGGGAGGATTGGGAAGAGAATAGCAGGCATGCTGGGGAGCGGCCGCAGG
AACCCCTAGTGATGGAGTTGGCCACTCCCTCTCTGCGCGCTCGCTCGCTCACTGAGGCCGGGCGACCAAA
GGTCGCCCGACGCCCGGGCTTTGCCCGGGCGGCCTCAGTGAGCGAGCGAGCGCGCAGCTGCCTGCAGGGG
CGCCTGATGCGGTATTTTCTCCTTACGCATCTGTGCGGTATTTCACACCGCATA
[95 nt withheld, positions 7545-7639]
T
[46 nt withheld, positions 7641-7686]
C
[141 nt withheld, positions 7688-7828]
CCTTTGACGTTGGAGTCCACGTTCTTT
[37 nt withheld, positions 7856-7892]
ACTCTATCTCGGGCTATTCTTTTGATTTATAAGGGATTTTGCCGATTTCGGTCTATTGGTTAAAAAATGA
GCTGATTTAACAAAAATTTAACGCGAATTTTAACAAAATTAGACGTCAGGTGGCACTTTTCGGGGAAATG
TGCGCGGAACCCCTATTTGTTTATTTTTCTAAATACATTCAAATATGTATCCGCTCATGAGACAATAACC
CTGATAAATGCTTCAATAATATTGAAAAAGGAAGAGTATGAGTATTCAACATTTCCGTGTCGCCCTTATT
CCCTTTTTTGCGGCATTTTGCCTTCCTGTTTTTGCTCACCCAGAAACGCTGGTGAAAGTAAAAGATGCTG
AAGATCAGTTGGGTGCACGAGTGGGTTACATCGAACTGGATCTCAACAGCGGTAAGATCCTTGAGAGTTT
TCGCCCCGAAGAACGTTTTCCAATGATGAGCACTTTTAAAGTTCTGCTATGTGGCGCGGTATTATCCCGT
ATTGACGCCGGGCAAGAGCAACTCGGTCGCCGCATACACTATTCTCAGAATGACTTGGTTGAGTACTCAC
CAGTCACAGAAAAGCATCTTACGGATGGCATGACAGTAAGAGAATTATGCAGTGCTGCCATAACCATGAG
TGATAACACTGCGGCCAACTTACTTCTGACAACGATCGGAGGACCGAAGGAGCTAACCGCTTTTTTGCAC
AACATGGGGGATCATGTAACTCGCCTTGATCGTTGGGAACCGGAGCTGAATGAAGCCATACCAAACGACG
AGCGTGACACCACGATGCCTGTAGCAATGGCAACAACGTTGCGCAAACTATTAACTGGCGAACTACTTAC
TCTAGCTTCCCGGCAACAATTAATAGACTGGATGGAGGCGGATAAAGTTGCAGGACCACTTCTGCGCTCG
GCCCTTCCGGCTGGCTGGTTTATTGCTGATAAATCTGGAGCCGGTGAGCGTGGGTCTCGCGGTATCATTG
CAGCACTGGGGCCAGATGGTAAGCCCTCCCGTATCGTAGTTATCTACACGACGGGGAGTCAGGCAACTAT
GGATGAACGAAATAGACAGATCGCTGAGATAGGTGCCTCACTGATTAAGCATTGGTAACTGTCAGACCAA
GTTTACTCATATATACTTTAGATTGATTTAAAACTTCATTTTTAATTTAAAAGGATCTAGGTGAAGATCC
TTTTTGATAATCTCATGACCAAAATCCCTTAACGTGAGTTTTCGTTCCACTGAGCGTCAGACCCCGTAGA
AAAGATCAAAGGATCTTCTTGAGATCCTTTTTTTCTGCGCGTAATCTGCTGCTTGCAAACAAAAAAACCA
CCGCTACCAGCGGTGGTTTGTTTGCCGGATCAAGAGCTACCAACTCTTTTTCCGAAGGTAACTGGCTTCA
GCAGAGCGCAGATACCAAATACTGTTCTTCTAGTGTAGCCGTAGTTAGGCCACCACTTCAAGAACTCTGT
AGCACCGCCTACATACCTCGCTCTGCTAATCCTGTTACCAGTGGCTGCTGCCAGTGGCGATAAGTCGTGT
CTTACCGGGTTGGACTCAAGACGATAGTTACCGGATAAGGCGCAGCGGTCGGGCTGAACGGGGGGTTCGT
GCACACAGCCCAGCTTGGAGCGAACGACCTACACCGAACTGAGATACCTACAGCGTGAGCTATGAGAAAG
CGCCACGCTTCCCGAAGGGAGAAAGGCGGACAGGTATCCGGTAAGCGGCAGGGTCGGAACAGGAGAGCGC
ACGAGGGAGCTTCCAGGGGGAAACGCCTGGTATCTTTATAGTCCTGTCGGGTTTCGCCACCTCTGACTTG
AGCGTCGATTTTTGTGATGCTCGTCAGGGGGGCGGAGCCTATGGAAAAACGCCAGCAACGCGGCCTTTTT
ACGGTTCCTGGCCTTTTGCTGGCCTTTTGCTCACATGCTGGGCCCAG
Features (pLannotate 1.2.2; 16 found; start..end, strand, type, name):
     39..279     +  promoter       U6 promoter: RNA polymerase III promoter for human U6 snRNA
    308..383     +  misc_RNA       gRNA scaffold: guide RNA scaffold for the Streptococcus pyogenes CRISPR/Cas9 system
    390..433     +  misc_RNA       gRNA scaffold (fragment): guide RNA scaffold for the Streptococcus pyogenes CRISPR/Cas9 system
    496..707     +  promoter       EF-1α core promoter: core promoter for human elongation factor EF-1α
    708..1646    +  intron         EF-1α intron A: intron upstream of the start codon of human EF-1α
   1813..3414    +  CDS            Cas9(N): N-terminal portion of Streptococcus pyogenes Cas9 (Zetsche et al., 2015)
   3415..5913    +  CDS            Cas9(C): C-terminal portion of Streptococcus pyogenes Cas9 (Zetsche et al., 2015)
   6013..6723    +  CDS            mRuby2: mRuby2 is a basic (constitutively fluorescent) red fluorescent protein published in 2012, derived from Entacmaea quadricolor. It has moderate acid sensitivity.
   6823..7095    +  CDS            Tp53 (fragment): P53_MOUSE - Also known as P53, Trp53. Experimental evidence at protein level: Swiss-Prot protein existence level 1. Acts as a tumor suppressor in many tumor types; induces growth arrest or apoptosis depending on the physiological circumstances and cell type. Involved in cell cycle regulation as a trans-activator that acts to negatively regulate cell division by controlling a set of genes required for this process. One of the activated genes is an inhibitor of cyclin-dependent kinases. Apoptosis induction seems to be mediated either by stimulation of BAX and FAS antigen expression, or by repres
   7132..7243    +  polyA_signal   bGH poly(A) signal: bovine growth hormone polyadenylation signal
   7348..7488    +  repeat_region  AAV2 ITR: inverted terminal repeat of adeno-associated virus serotype 2 inverted
   7493..7544    -  misc_feature   bom (fragment): basis of mobility region from pBR322
   7563..7991    +  rep_origin     f1 ori (sequence partly withheld): f1 bacteriophage origin of replication; arrow indicates direction of (+) strand synthesis
   8035..8139    +  promoter       AmpR promoter: bla
   8140..9000    +  CDS            AmpR: β-lactamase; bla; confers resistance to ampicillin, carbenicillin, and related antibiotics
   9171..9759    +  rep_origin     ori: high-copy-number ColE1/pMB1/pBR322/pUC origin of replication
