[The description below was written by a language model from this plasmid's Addgene catalogue record and pLannotate feature annotations shown in this document.]
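Description:
pMIA3-Keppel is an all-in-one mammalian CRISPR expression plasmid built on the pMIA3 backbone (sequenced record about 9.8 kb). It delivers an enhanced-specificity Streptococcus pyogenes Cas9 (eSpCas9) together with a guide RNA directed at Keppel-19, a candidate genomic safe harbour locus for transgene expression in human cells. It is propagated in E. coli as a high-copy plasmid through a ColE1/pUC-type origin and selected with ampicillin via the β-lactamase gene. An f1 phage origin is also present. The annotation finds only a single AAV2 inverted terminal repeat downstream of the expression cassette, so this appears to be a remnant of the parental vector rather than a functional AAV packaging arrangement.

Two expression units sit in tandem. A human U6 RNA polymerase III promoter drives the Keppel-19 guide (designated 141rev), fused to the S. pyogenes gRNA scaffold; a second, partial scaffold fragment is annotated just downstream. An EF-1α core promoter with its intron A then drives a single polycistronic reading frame, terminated by a bovine growth hormone polyadenylation signal. That frame encodes eSpCas9 (annotated as contiguous N- and C-terminal Cas9 segments), the red fluorescent protein mRuby2 and a dominant-negative p53, which is detected as a short fragment matching mouse Tp53. According to the catalogue insert name, P2A self-cleaving peptides separate the three, so they are released as separate proteins from one transcript. mRuby2 marks transfected cells, allowing them to be identified or sorted. The dominant-negative p53 fragment presumably dampens the p53-mediated response to Cas9-induced double-strand breaks, although the record does not state its purpose. The plasmid is used to cut the Keppel-19 locus, as in the associated work validating putative safe harbour sites.
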