Addgene plasmid #214446: pMIA3-Keppel
Purpose: Expresses eSpCas9 and gRNA targeting Keppel-19 GSH
Depositing lab: Roger Foo. Depositing organization: Genome Institute of Singapore, A*STAR Research Entities. Publication: Computationally defined and in vitro validated putative genomic safe harbour loci for transgene expression in human cells. Autio MI, Motakis E, Perrin A, Bin Amin T, Tiang Z, Do DV, Wang J, Tan JKM, Ding SSL, Tan WX, Lee CJM, Teo AKK, Foo R. Elife. 2024 Jan 2;13:e79592. doi: 10.7554/eLife.79592. PubMed 38164941.
Backbone
  Vector backbone: pMIA3
  Backbone size w/o insert (bp): 9825
  Vector type: Mammalian Expression, CRISPR
Growth in bacteria
  Bacterial resistance: Ampicillin, 100 μg/mL
  Growth temperature: 37°C
  Growth strain: DH5alpha
  Copy number: High Copy
Gene/Insert
  Gene/Insert name: eSpCas9-P2A-mRuby2-P2A-tp53dn
  gRNA/shRNA sequence: Keppel-19 GSH targeting gRNA (141rev)
  Species: Synthetic
Terms and licenses: Academic/Nonprofit Terms; Industry Terms: Not Available to Industry
How to cite: pMIA3-Keppel was a gift from Roger Foo (Addgene plasmid # 214446 ; http://n2t.net/addgene:214446 ; RRID:Addgene_214446)
